LOCUS       Exported 9317 bp ds-DNA circular SYN 12-MAY-2021
DEFINITION  Lentiviral plasmids encoding human OCT4 (POU5f1) along with GFP
            linked via P2A..
ACCESSION   .
VERSION     .
KEYWORDS    pLVH-EF1a-GFP-P2A-OCT4
SOURCE      synthetic DNA construct
  ORGANISM  synthetic DNA construct
REFERENCE   1 (bases 1 to 9317)
  AUTHORS   Shao Z, Zhang R, Khodadadi-Jamayran A, Chen B, Crowley MR, Festok
            MA, Crossman DK, Townes TM, Hu K
  TITLE     The acetyllysine reader BRD3R promotes human nuclear reprogramming
            and regulates mitosis.
  JOURNAL   Nat Commun. 2016 Mar 7;7:10869. doi: 10.1038/ncomms10869.
  PUBMED    26947130
REFERENCE   2 (bases 1 to 9317)
  AUTHORS   .
  TITLE     Direct Submission
  JOURNAL   Exported May 12, 2021 from SnapGene Server 1.1.58
            http://www.snapgene.com
FEATURES             Location/Qualifiers
     source          1..9317
                     /organism="synthetic DNA construct"
                     /mol_type="other DNA"
     LTR             1..634
                     /label=3' LTR
                     /note="3' long terminal repeat (LTR) from HIV-1"
     misc_feature    681..806
                     /label=HIV-1 Psi
                     /note="packaging signal of human immunodeficiency virus
                     type 1"
     misc_feature    1303..1536
                     /label=RRE
                     /note="The Rev response element (RRE) of HIV-1 allows for
                     Rev-dependent mRNA export from the nucleus to the
                     cytoplasm."
     CDS             1721..1765
                     /codon_start=1
                     /product="antigenic peptide corresponding to amino acids
                     655 to 669 of the HIV envelope protein gp41 (Lutje Hulsik
                     et al., 2013)"
                     /label=gp41 peptide
                     /note="recognized by the 2H10 single-chain llama nanobody"
                     /translation="KNEQELLELDKWASL"
     misc_feature    2028..2143
                     /label=cPPT/CTS
                     /note="central polypurine tract and central termination
                     sequence of HIV-1 (lacking the first T)"
     promoter        2197..2408
                     /label=EF-1-alpha core promoter
                     /note="core promoter for human elongation factor
                     EF-1-alpha"
     intron          2409..3347
                     /label=EF-1-alpha intron A
                     /note="intron upstream of the start codon of human
                     EF-1-alpha"
     primer_bind     3304..3324
                     /label=EF1a-F
                     /note="Human elongation factor-1a promoter, forward primer"
     regulatory      3364..3373
                     /regulatory_class="other"
                     /note="vertebrate consensus sequence for strong initiation
                     of translation (Kozak, 1987)"
     CDS             3370..4086
                     /codon_start=1
                     /product="Aequorea coerulescens GFP"
                     /label=AcGFP1
                     /note="mammalian codon-optimized"
                     /translation="MVSKGAELFTGIVPILIELNGDVNGHKFSVSGEGEGDATYGKLTL
                     KFICTTGKLPVPWPTLVTTLSYGVQCFSRYPDHMKQHDFFKSAMPEGYIQERTIFFEDD
                     GNYKSRAEVKFEGDTLVNRIELTGTDFKEDGNILGNKMEYNYNAHNVYIMTDKAKNGIK
                     VNFKIRHNIEDGSVQLADHYQQNTPIGDGPVLLPDNHYLSTQSALSKDPNEKRDHMIYF
                     GFVTAAAITHGMDELYK"
     CDS             4114..4170
                     /codon_start=1
                     /product="2A peptide from porcine teschovirus-1
                     polyprotein"
                     /label=P2A
                     /note="Eukaryotic ribosomes fail to insert a peptide bond
                     between the Gly and Pro residues, yielding separate
                     polypeptides."
                     /translation="ATNFSLLKQAGDVEENPGP"
     misc_feature    5285..5873
                     /label=WPRE
                     /note="woodchuck hepatitis virus posttranscriptional
                     regulatory element"
     primer_bind     complement(5338..5358)
                     /label=WPRE-R
                     /note="WPRE, reverse primer"
     CDS             complement(5756..5767)
                     /codon_start=1
                     /product="Factor Xa recognition and cleavage site"
                     /label=Factor Xa site
                     /translation="IEGR"
     LTR             6080..6713
                     /label=3' LTR
                     /note="3' long terminal repeat (LTR) from HIV-1"
     primer_bind     complement(6842..6858)
                     /label=M13 rev
                     /note="common sequencing primer, one of multiple similar
                     variants"
     primer_bind     complement(6842..6858)
                     /label=M13 Reverse
                     /note="In lacZ gene. Also called M13-rev"
     primer_bind     complement(6855..6877)
                     /label=M13/pUC Reverse
                     /note="In lacZ gene"
     protein_bind    6866..6882
                     /label=lac operator
                     /bound_moiety="lac repressor encoded by lacI"
                     /note="The lac repressor binds to the lac operator to
                     inhibit transcription in E. coli. This inhibition can be
                     relieved by adding lactose or
                     isopropyl-beta-D-thiogalactopyranoside (IPTG)."
     promoter        complement(6890..6920)
                     /label=lac promoter
                     /note="promoter for the E. coli lac operon"
     protein_bind    6935..6956
                     /label=CAP binding site
                     /bound_moiety="E. coli catabolite activator protein"
                     /note="CAP binding activates transcription in the presence
                     of cAMP."
     primer_bind     complement(7073..7090)
                     /label=L4440
                     /note="L4440 vector, forward primer"
     rep_origin      complement(7244..7832)
                     /direction=LEFT
                     /label=ori
                     /note="high-copy-number ColE1/pMB1/pBR322/pUC origin of
                     replication"
     primer_bind     complement(7324..7343)
                     /label=pBR322ori-F
                     /note="pBR322 origin, forward primer"
     CDS             complement(8003..8863)
                     /codon_start=1
                     /gene="bla"
                     /product="beta-lactamase"
                     /label=AmpR
                     /note="confers resistance to ampicillin, carbenicillin, and
                     related antibiotics"
                     /translation="MSIQHFRVALIPFFAAFCLPVFAHPETLVKVKDAEDQLGARVGYI
                     ELDLNSGKILESFRPEERFPMMSTFKVLLCGAVLSRIDAGQEQLGRRIHYSQNDLVEYS
                     PVTEKHLTDGMTVRELCSAAITMSDNTAANLLLTTIGGPKELTAFLHNMGDHVTRLDRW
                     EPELNEAIPNDERDTTMPVAMATTLRKLLTGELLTLASRQQLIDWMEADKVAGPLLRSA
                     LPAGWFIADKSGAGERGSRGIIAALGPDGKPSRIVVIYTTGSQATMDERNRQIAEIGAS
                     LIKHW"
     primer_bind     8626..8645
                     /label=Amp-R
                     /note="Ampicillin resistance gene, reverse primer"
     promoter        complement(8864..8968)
                     /gene="bla"
                     /label=AmpR promoter
     polyA_signal    9016..9150
                     /label=SV40 poly(A) signal
                     /note="SV40 polyadenylation signal"
     primer_bind     complement(9053..9072)
                     /label=SV40pA-R
                     /note="SV40 polyA, reverse primer"
     primer_bind     9107..9126
                     /label=EBV-rev
                     /note="SV40 polyA terminator, reverse primer"
ORIGIN
        1 tggaagggct aattcactcc caaagaagac aagatatcct tgatctgtgg atctaccaca
       61 cacaaggcta cttccctgat tagcagaact acacaccagg gccaggggtc agatatccac
      121 tgacctttgg atggtgctac aagctagtac cagttgagcc agataaggta gaagaggcca
      181 ataaaggaga gaacaccagc ttgttacacc ctgtgagcct gcatgggatg gatgacccgg
      241 agagagaagt gttagagtgg aggtttgaca gccgcctagc atttcatcac gtggcccgag
      301 agctgcatcc ggagtacttc aagaactgct gatatcgagc ttgctacaag ggactttccg
      361 ctggggactt tccagggagg cgtggcctgg gcgggactgg ggagtggcga gccctcagat
      421 cctgcatata agcagctgct ttttgcctgt actgggtctc tctggttaga ccagatctga
      481 gcctgggagc tctctggcta actagggaac ccactgctta agcctcaata aagcttgcct
      541 tgagtgcttc aagtagtgtg tgcccgtctg ttgtgtgact ctggtaacta gagatccctc
      601 agaccctttt agtcagtgtg gaaaatctct agcagtggcg cccgaacagg gacttgaaag
      661 cgaaagggaa accagaggag ctctctcgac gcaggactcg gcttgctgaa gcgcgcacgg
      721 caagaggcga ggggcggcga ctggtgagta cgccaaaaat tttgactagc ggaggctaga
      781 aggagagaga tgggtgcgag agcgtcagta ttaagcgggg gagaattaga tcgcgatggg
      841 aaaaaattcg gttaaggcca gggggaaaga aaaaatataa attaaaacat atagtatggg
      901 caagcaggga gctagaacga ttcgcagtta atcctggcct gttagaaaca tcagaaggct
      961 gtagacaaat actgggacag ctacaaccat cccttcagac aggatcagaa gaacttagat
     1021 cattatataa tacagtagca accctctatt gtgtgcatca aaggatagag ataaaagaca
     1081 ccaaggaagc tttagacaag atagaggaag agcaaaacaa aagtaagacc accgcacagc
     1141 aagcggccgg ccgctgatct tcagacctgg aggaggagat atgagggaca attggagaag
     1201 tgaattatat aaatataaag tagtaaaaat tgaaccatta ggagtagcac ccaccaaggc
     1261 aaagagaaga gtggtgcaga gagaaaaaag agcagtggga ataggagctt tgttccttgg
     1321 gttcttggga gcagcaggaa gcactatggg cgcagcgtca atgacgctga cggtacaggc
     1381 cagacaatta ttgtctggta tagtgcagca gcagaacaat ttgctgaggg ctattgaggc
     1441 gcaacagcat ctgttgcaac tcacagtctg gggcatcaag cagctccagg caagaatcct
     1501 ggctgtggaa agatacctaa aggatcaaca gctcctgggg atttggggtt gctctggaaa
     1561 actcatttgc accactgctg tgccttggaa tgctagttgg agtaataaat ctctggaaca
     1621 gatttggaat cacacgacct ggatggagtg ggacagagaa attaacaatt acacaagctt
     1681 aatacactcc ttaattgaag aatcgcaaaa ccagcaagaa aagaatgaac aagaattatt
     1741 ggaattagat aaatgggcaa gtttgtggaa ttggtttaac ataacaaatt ggctgtggta
     1801 tataaaatta ttcataatga tagtaggagg cttggtaggt ttaagaatag tttttgctgt
     1861 actttctata gtgaatagag ttaggcaggg atattcacca ttatcgtttc agacccacct
     1921 cccaaccccg aggggacccg acaggcccga aggaatagaa gaagaaggtg gagagagaga
     1981 cagagacaga tccattcgat tagtgaacgg atctcgacgg tatcgccttt aaaagaaaag
     2041 gggggattgg ggggtacagt gcaggggaaa gaatagtaga cataatagca acagacatac
     2101 aaactaaaga attacaaaaa caaattacaa aaattcaaaa ttttcgggtt tattacaggg
     2161 acagcagaga tccagtttat cgatgtgccc gtcagtgggc agagcgcaca tcgcccacag
     2221 tccccgagaa gttgggggga ggggtcggca attgaaccgg tgcctagaga aggtggcgcg
     2281 gggtaaactg ggaaagtgat gtcgtgtact ggctccgcct ttttcccgag ggtgggggag
     2341 aaccgtatat aagtgcagta gtcgccgtga acgttctttt tcgcaacggg tttgccgcca
     2401 gaacacaggt aagtgccgtg tgtggttccc gcgggcctgg cctctttacg ggttatggcc
     2461 cttgcgtgcc ttgaattact tccacctggc tgcagtacgt gattcttgat cccgagcttc
     2521 gggttggaag tgggtgggag agttcgaggc cttgcgctta aggagcccct tcgcctcgtg
     2581 cttgagttga ggcctggcct gggcgctggg gccgccgcgt gcgaatctgg tggcaccttc
     2641 gcgcctgtct cgctgctttc gataagtctc tagccattta aaatttttga tgacctgctg
     2701 cgacgctttt tttctggcaa gatagtcttg taaatgcggg ccaagatctg cacactggta
     2761 tttcggtttt tggggccgcg ggcggcgacg gggcccgtgc gtcccagcgc acatgttcgg
     2821 cgaggcgggg cctgcgagcg cggccaccga gaatcggacg ggggtagtct caagctggcc
     2881 ggcctgctct ggtgcctggc ctcgcgccgc cgtgtatcgc cccgccctgg gcggcaaggc
     2941 tggcccggtc ggcaccagtt gcgtgagcgg aaagatggcc gcttcccggc cctgctgcag
     3001 ggagctcaaa atggaggacg cggcgctcgg gagagcgggc gggtgagtca cccacacaaa
     3061 ggaaaagggc ctttccgtcc tcagccgtcg cttcatgtga ctccacggag taccgggcgc
     3121 cgtccaggca cctcgattag ttctcgagct tttggagtac gtcgtcttta ggttgggggg
     3181 aggggtttta tgcgatggag tttccccaca ctgagtgggt ggagactgaa gttaggccag
     3241 cttggcactt gatgtaattc tccttggaat ttgccctttt tgagtttgga tcttggttca
     3301 ttctcaagcc tcagacagtg gttcaaagtt tttttcttcc atttcaggtg tcgtgacccg
     3361 gtcgccacca tggtgagcaa gggcgccgag ctgttcaccg gcatcgtgcc catcctgatc
     3421 gagctgaatg gcgatgtgaa tggccacaag ttcagcgtga gcggcgaggg cgagggcgat
     3481 gccacctacg gcaagctgac cctgaagttc atctgcacca ccggcaagct gcctgtgccc
     3541 tggcccaccc tggtgaccac cctgagctac ggcgtgcagt gcttctcacg ctaccccgat
     3601 cacatgaagc agcacgactt cttcaagagc gccatgcctg agggctacat ccaggagcgc
     3661 accatcttct tcgaggatga cggcaactac aagtcgcgcg ccgaggtgaa gttcgagggc
     3721 gataccctgg tgaatcgcat cgagctgacc ggcaccgatt tcaaggagga tggcaacatc
     3781 ctgggcaata agatggagta caactacaac gcccacaatg tgtacatcat gaccgacaag
     3841 gccaagaatg gcatcaaggt gaacttcaag atccgccaca acatcgagga tggcagcgtg
     3901 cagctggccg accactacca gcagaatacc cccatcggcg atggccctgt gctgctgccc
     3961 gataaccact acctgtccac ccagagcgcc ctgtccaagg accccaacga gaagcgcgat
     4021 cacatgatct acttcggctt cgtgaccgcc gccgccatca cccacggcat ggatgagctg
     4081 tacaagtccg gactcagatc tcgaggatct ggagcaacaa acttctcact actcaaacaa
     4141 gcaggtgacg tggaggagaa tcccggcccc atggcgggac acctggcttc ggatttcgcc
     4201 ttctcgcccc ctccaggtgg tggaggtgat gggccagggg ggccggagcc gggctgggtt
     4261 gatcctcgga cctggctaag cttccaaggc cctcctggag ggccaggaat cgggccgggg
     4321 gttgggccag gctctgaggt gtgggggatt cccccatgcc ccccgccgta tgagttctgt
     4381 ggggggatgg cgtactgtgg gccccaggtt ggagtggggc tagtgcccca aggcggcttg
     4441 gagacctctc agcctgaggg tgaagcagga gtcggggtgg agagcaactc cgatggggcc
     4501 tccccggagc cctgcaccgt cacccctggt gccgtgaagc tggagaagga gaagctggag
     4561 caaaacccgg aggagtccca ggacatcaaa gctctgcaga aagaactcga gcaatttgcc
     4621 aagctcctga agcagaagag gatcaccctg ggatatacac aggccgatgt ggggctcacc
     4681 ctgggggttc tatttgggaa ggtattcagc caaacgacca tctgccgctt tgaggctctg
     4741 cagcttagct tcaagaacat gtgtaagctg cggcccttgc tgcagaagtg ggtggaggaa
     4801 gctgacaaca atgaaaatct tcaggagata tgcaaagcag aaaccctcgt gcaggcccga
     4861 aagagaaagc gaaccagtat cgagaaccga gtgagaggca acctggagaa tttgttcctg
     4921 cagtgcccga aacccacact gcagcagatc agccacatcg cccagcagct tgggctcgag
     4981 aaggatgtgg tccgagtgtg gttctgtaac cggcgccaga agggcaagcg atcaagcagc
     5041 gactatgcac aacgagagga ttttgaggct gctgggtctc ctttctcagg gggaccagtg
     5101 tcctttcctc tggccccagg gccccatttt ggtaccccag gctatgggag ccctcacttc
     5161 actgcactgt actcctcggt ccctttccct gagggggaag cctttccccc tgtctctgtc
     5221 accactctgg gctctcccat gcattcaaac tgataaggat ccaccggatc taggcgtctg
     5281 gaacaatcaa cctctggatt acaaaatttg tgaaagattg actggtattc ttaactatgt
     5341 tgctcctttt acgctatgtg gatacgctgc tttaatgcct ttgtatcatg ctattgcttc
     5401 ccgtatggct ttcattttct cctccttgta taaatcctgg ttgctgtctc tttatgagga
     5461 gttgtggccc gttgtcaggc aacgtggcgt ggtgtgcact gtgtttgctg acgcaacccc
     5521 cactggttgg ggcattgcca ccacctgtca gctcctttcc gggactttcg ctttccccct
     5581 ccctattgcc acggcggaac tcatcgccgc ctgccttgcc cgctgctgga caggggctcg
     5641 gctgttgggc actgacaatt ccgtggtgtt gtcggggaag ctgacgtcct ttccatggct
     5701 gctcgcctgt gttgccacct ggattctgcg cgggacgtcc ttctgctacg tcccttcggc
     5761 cctcaatcca gcggaccttc cttcccgcgg cctgctgccg gctctgcggc ctcttccgcg
     5821 tcttcgcctt cgccctcaga cgagtcggat ctccctttgg gccgcctccc cgcctggaat
     5881 taattctgca gtcgagacct agaaaaacat ggagcaatca caagtagcaa tacagcagct
     5941 accaatgctg attgtgcctg gctagaagca caagaggagg aggaggtggg ttttccagtc
     6001 acacctcagg tacctttaag accaatgact tacaaggcag ctgtagatct tagccacttt
     6061 ttaaaagaaa agaggggact ggaagggcta attcactccc aacgaagaca agatatcctt
     6121 gatctgtgga tctaccacac acaaggctac ttccctgatt agcagaacta cacaccaggg
     6181 ccaggggtca gatatccact gacctttgga tggtgctaca agctagtacc agttgagcca
     6241 gataaggtag aagaggccaa taaaggagag aacaccagct tgttacaccc tgtgagcctg
     6301 catgggatgg atgacccgga gagagaagtg ttagagtgga ggtttgacag ccgcctagca
     6361 tttcatcacg tggcccgaga gctgcatccg gagtacttca agaactgctg atatcgagct
     6421 tgctacaagg gactttccgc tggggacttt ccagggaggc gtggcctggg cgggactggg
     6481 gagtggcgag ccctcagatc ctgcatataa gcagctgctt tttgcctgta ctgggtctct
     6541 ctggttagac cagatctgag cctgggagct ctctggctaa ctagggaacc cactgcttaa
     6601 gcctcaataa agcttgcctt gagtgcttca agtagtgtgt gcccgtctgt tgtgtgactc
     6661 tggtaactag agatccctca gaccctttta gtcagtgtgg aaaatctcta gcagtagtag
     6721 ttcatgtcat cttattattc agtatttata acttgcaaag aaatgaatat cagagagtga
     6781 gaggccttga cattgctagc gttttaccgt cgacctctag ctagagcttg gcgtaatcat
     6841 ggtcatagct gtttcctgtg tgaaattgtt atccgctcac aattccacac aacatacgag
     6901 ccggaagcat aaagtgtaaa gcctggggtg cctaatgagt gagctaactc acattaattg
     6961 cgttgcgctc actgcccgct ttccagtcgg gaaacctgtc gtgccagctg cattaatgaa
     7021 tcggccaacg cgcggggaga ggcggtttgc gtattgggcg ctcttccgct tcctcgctca
     7081 ctgactcgct gcgctcggtc gttcggctgc ggcgagcggt atcagctcac tcaaaggcgg
     7141 taatacggtt atccacagaa tcaggggata acgcaggaaa gaacatgtga gcaaaaggcc
     7201 agcaaaaggc caggaaccgt aaaaaggccg cgttgctggc gtttttccat aggctccgcc
     7261 cccctgacga gcatcacaaa aatcgacgct caagtcagag gtggcgaaac ccgacaggac
     7321 tataaagata ccaggcgttt ccccctggaa gctccctcgt gcgctctcct gttccgaccc
     7381 tgccgcttac cggatacctg tccgcctttc tcccttcggg aagcgtggcg ctttctcata
     7441 gctcacgctg taggtatctc agttcggtgt aggtcgttcg ctccaagctg ggctgtgtgc
     7501 acgaaccccc cgttcagccc gaccgctgcg ccttatccgg taactatcgt cttgagtcca
     7561 acccggtaag acacgactta tcgccactgg cagcagccac tggtaacagg attagcagag
     7621 cgaggtatgt aggcggtgct acagagttct tgaagtggtg gcctaactac ggctacacta
     7681 gaagaacagt atttggtatc tgcgctctgc tgaagccagt taccttcgga aaaagagttg
     7741 gtagctcttg atccggcaaa caaaccaccg ctggtagcgg tggttttttt gtttgcaagc
     7801 agcagattac gcgcagaaaa aaaggatctc aagaagatcc tttgatcttt tctacggggt
     7861 ctgacgctca gtggaacgaa aactcacgtt aagggatttt ggtcatgaga ttatcaaaaa
     7921 ggatcttcac ctagatcctt ttaaattaaa aatgaagttt taaatcaatc taaagtatat
     7981 atgagtaaac ttggtctgac agttaccaat gcttaatcag tgaggcacct atctcagcga
     8041 tctgtctatt tcgttcatcc atagttgcct gactccccgt cgtgtagata actacgatac
     8101 gggagggctt accatctggc cccagtgctg caatgatacc gcgagaccca cgctcaccgg
     8161 ctccagattt atcagcaata aaccagccag ccggaagggc cgagcgcaga agtggtcctg
     8221 caactttatc cgcctccatc cagtctatta attgttgccg ggaagctaga gtaagtagtt
     8281 cgccagttaa tagtttgcgc aacgttgttg ccattgctac aggcatcgtg gtgtcacgct
     8341 cgtcgtttgg tatggcttca ttcagctccg gttcccaacg atcaaggcga gttacatgat
     8401 cccccatgtt gtgcaaaaaa gcggttagct ccttcggtcc tccgatcgtt gtcagaagta
     8461 agttggccgc agtgttatca ctcatggtta tggcagcact gcataattct cttactgtca
     8521 tgccatccgt aagatgcttt tctgtgactg gtgagtactc aaccaagtca ttctgagaat
     8581 agtgtatgcg gcgaccgagt tgctcttgcc cggcgtcaat acgggataat accgcgccac
     8641 atagcagaac tttaaaagtg ctcatcattg gaaaacgttc ttcggggcga aaactctcaa
     8701 ggatcttacc gctgttgaga tccagttcga tgtaacccac tcgtgcaccc aactgatctt
     8761 cagcatcttt tactttcacc agcgtttctg ggtgagcaaa aacaggaagg caaaatgccg
     8821 caaaaaaggg aataagggcg acacggaaat gttgaatact catactcttc ctttttcaat
     8881 attattgaag catttatcag ggttattgtc tcatgagcgg atacatattt gaatgtattt
     8941 agaaaaataa acaaataggg gttccgcgca catttccccg aaaagtgcca cctgacgtcg
     9001 acggatcggg agatcaactt gtttattgca gcttataatg gttacaaata aagcaatagc
     9061 atcacaaatt tcacaaataa agcatttttt tcactgcatt ctagttgtgg tttgtccaaa
     9121 ctcatcaatg tatcttatca tgtctggatc aactggataa ctcaagctaa ccaaaatcat
     9181 cccaaacttc ccaccccata ccctattacc actgccaatt acctgtggtt tcatttactc
     9241 taaacctgtg attcctctga attattttca ttttaaagaa attgtatttg ttaaatatgt
     9301 actacaaact tagtagt
//
