[The description below was written by a language model from this plasmid's Addgene catalogue record and the feature table of its GenBank file.]
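Description:
pLVH-EF1a-GFP-P2A-OCT4 is an HIV-1-based lentiviral transfer plasmid for delivering human OCT4 (POU5F1) together with a green fluorescent reporter into mammalian cells. According to the depositor, the backbone was derived by extensive modification of pLVX-AcGFP-C1: the CMV promoter was replaced with the EF1a promoter, a P2A sequence was added, and the PGK promoter and puromycin resistance gene were removed. The integrated provirus therefore carries no drug selection marker, and transduced cells are identified by fluorescence. In bacteria the plasmid replicates from a high-copy ColE1/pUC-type origin and is selected with ampicillin through the bla gene. The catalogue names a recombination-tolerant growth strain, which is a common choice for LTR-containing vectors.

The viral region is flanked by two full-length HIV-1 LTRs, both labelled as 3' LTR by the automated annotation. It contains the Psi packaging signal, the Rev response element for nuclear export of the genomic RNA, and the cPPT/CTS, which aids nuclear import. Expression is driven by the EF-1-alpha core promoter with its intron A, followed by a Kozak sequence and a single open reading frame encoding mammalian codon-optimized AcGFP1 and the P2A peptide. The OCT4 coding sequence is not annotated in the feature table, but the roughly 1.1 kb gap between P2A and the WPRE matches the stated 1080 bp insert. Ribosomal skipping at P2A yields separate GFP and OCT4 proteins from one transcript, and the WPRE enhances transcript expression. The sequence record is 9317 bp, whereas the catalogue lists 8317 bp as the vector size, a difference that roughly corresponds to the insert. The associated publication concerns human nuclear reprogramming, consistent with use of the construct as a trackable OCT4 reprogramming factor vector.
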