Addgene plasmid #130692: pLVH-EF1a-GFP-P2A-OCT4
Purpose: Lentiviral plasmids encoding human OCT4 (POU5f1) along with GFP linked via P2A.
Depositing lab: Kejin Hu. Depositing organization: University of Alabama at Birmingham. Publication: The acetyllysine reader BRD3R promotes human nuclear reprogramming and regulates mitosis. Shao Z, Zhang R, Khodadadi-Jamayran A, Chen B, Crowley MR, Festok MA, Crossman DK, Townes TM, Hu K. Nat Commun. 2016 Mar 7;7:10869. doi: 10.1038/ncomms10869. PubMed 26947130.
Backbone
  Vector backbone: pLVH-EF1a-GFP-P2A
  Total vector size (bp): 8317
  Vector type: Lentiviral
Growth in bacteria
  Bacterial resistance: Ampicillin, 100 μg/mL
  Growth temperature: 37°C
  Growth strain: NEB Stable
  Copy number: Unknown
Gene/Insert
  Gene/Insert name: human OCT4 (alt name: POU5F1)
  Species: H. sapiens (human)
  Insert size (bp): 1080
  Entrez Gene: POU5F1 (a.k.a. OCT3, OCT4, OCT4Borf1, OTF-3, OTF3, OTF4, Oct-3, Oct-4, Oct3/4)
Terms and licenses: Academic/Nonprofit Terms; Industry Terms: Not Available to Industry
Depositor comments: We extensively modified the plasmid of pLVX-AcGFP-C1 (Clontech, 632155) by replacing CMV promoter with EF1a promoter, adding P2A to mediate co-expression of the gene of interest, and removal of PGK promoter and puromycin resistant gene to make a lentiviral backbone vector of pLVH-EF1a-P2A.
How to cite: pLVH-EF1a-GFP-P2A-OCT4 was a gift from Kejin Hu (Addgene plasmid # 130692 ; http://n2t.net/addgene:130692 ; RRID:Addgene_130692)
